LOCUS       Exported 9865 bp ds-DNA circular SYN 13-MAY-2021
DEFINITION  Expresses SmoPi-FLAG.
ACCESSION   .
VERSION     .
KEYWORDS    GP938
SOURCE      synthetic DNA construct
  ORGANISM  synthetic DNA construct
REFERENCE   1 (bases 1 to 9865)
  AUTHORS   Desai PB, Stuck MW, Lv B, Pazour GJ
  TITLE     Ubiquitin links smoothened to intraflagellar transport to regulate
            Hedgehog signaling.
  JOURNAL   J Cell Biol. 2020 Jul 6;219(7). pii: 151798. doi:
            10.1083/jcb.201912104.
  PUBMED    32435793
REFERENCE   2 (bases 1 to 9865)
  AUTHORS   .
  TITLE     Direct Submission
  JOURNAL   Exported May 13, 2021 from SnapGene Server 1.1.58
            http://www.snapgene.com
FEATURES             Location/Qualifiers
     source          1..9865
                     /organism="synthetic DNA construct"
                     /mol_type="other DNA"
     primer_bind     complement(41..61)
                     /label=WPRE-R
                     /note="WPRE, reverse primer"
     CDS             complement(459..470)
                     /codon_start=1
                     /product="Factor Xa recognition and cleavage site"
                     /label=Factor Xa site
                     /translation="IEGR"
     LTR             724..904
                     /label=5' LTR (truncated)
                     /note="truncated 5' long terminal repeat (LTR) from HIV-1"
     primer_bind     complement(951..969)
                     /label=pBRforEco
                     /note="pBR322 vectors, upsteam of EcoRI site, forward
                     primer"
     promoter        1037..1141
                     /gene="bla"
                     /label=AmpR promoter
     CDS             1142..2002
                     /codon_start=1
                     /gene="bla"
                     /product="beta-lactamase"
                     /label=AmpR
                     /note="confers resistance to ampicillin, carbenicillin, and
                     related antibiotics"
                     /translation="MSIQHFRVALIPFFAAFCLPVFAHPETLVKVKDAEDQLGARVGYI
                     ELDLNSGKILESFRPEERFPMMSTFKVLLCGAVLSRVDAGQEQLGRRIHYSQNDLVEYS
                     PVTEKHLTDGMTVRELCSAAITMSDNTAANLLLTTIGGPKELTAFLHNMGDHVTRLDRW
                     EPELNEAIPNDERDTTMPVAMATTLRKLLTGELLTLASRQQLIDWMEADKVAGPLLRSA
                     LPAGWFIADKSGAGERGSRGIIAALGPDGKPSRIVVIYTTGSQATMDERNRQIAEIGAS
                     LIKHW"
     primer_bind     complement(1360..1379)
                     /label=Amp-R
                     /note="Ampicillin resistance gene, reverse primer"
     rep_origin      2173..2761
                     /direction=RIGHT
                     /label=ori
                     /note="high-copy-number ColE1/pMB1/pBR322/pUC origin of
                     replication"
     primer_bind     2662..2681
                     /label=pBR322ori-F
                     /note="pBR322 origin, forward primer"
     primer_bind     2915..2932
                     /label=L4440
                     /note="L4440 vector, forward primer"
     primer_bind     3024..3043
                     /label=SV40pro-F
                     /note="SV40 promoter/origin, forward primer"
     protein_bind    3172..3193
                     /label=CAP binding site
                     /bound_moiety="E. coli catabolite activator protein"
                     /note="CAP binding activates transcription in the presence
                     of cAMP."
     promoter        3208..3238
                     /label=lac promoter
                     /note="promoter for the E. coli lac operon"
     protein_bind    3246..3262
                     /label=lac operator
                     /bound_moiety="lac repressor encoded by lacI"
                     /note="The lac repressor binds to the lac operator to
                     inhibit transcription in E. coli. This inhibition can be
                     relieved by adding lactose or
                     isopropyl-beta-D-thiogalactopyranoside (IPTG)."
     primer_bind     3251..3273
                     /label=M13/pUC Reverse
                     /note="In lacZ gene"
     primer_bind     3270..3286
                     /label=M13 rev
                     /note="common sequencing primer, one of multiple similar
                     variants"
     primer_bind     3270..3286
                     /label=M13 Reverse
                     /note="In lacZ gene. Also called M13-rev"
     primer_bind     3336..3355
                     /label=EBV-rev
                     /note="SV40 polyA terminator, reverse primer"
     LTR             3547..4180
                     /label=3' LTR
                     /note="3' long terminal repeat (LTR) from HIV-1"
     misc_feature    4227..4352
                     /label=HIV-1 Psi
                     /note="packaging signal of human immunodeficiency virus
                     type 1"
     misc_feature    4849..5082
                     /label=RRE
                     /note="The Rev response element (RRE) of HIV-1 allows for
                     Rev-dependent mRNA export from the nucleus to the
                     cytoplasm."
     CDS             5267..5311
                     /codon_start=1
                     /product="antigenic peptide corresponding to amino acids
                     655 to 669 of the HIV envelope protein gp41 (Lutje Hulsik
                     et al., 2013)"
                     /label=gp41 peptide
                     /note="recognized by the 2H10 single-chain llama nanobody"
                     /translation="KNEQELLELDKWASL"
     misc_feature    5607..5724
                     /label=cPPT/CTS
                     /note="central polypurine tract and central termination
                     sequence of HIV-1"
     enhancer        5776..6079
                     /label=CMV enhancer
                     /note="human cytomegalovirus immediate early enhancer"
     promoter        6080..6283
                     /label=CMV promoter
                     /note="human cytomegalovirus (CMV) immediate early
                     promoter"
     primer_bind     6234..6254
                     /label=CMV-F
                     /note="Human CMV immediate early promoter, forward primer"
     primer_bind     6280..6304
                     /label=LNCX
                     /note="Human CMV promoter, forward primer"
     regulatory      8755..8764
                     /regulatory_class="other"
                     /note="vertebrate consensus sequence for strong initiation
                     of translation (Kozak, 1987)"
     CDS             8764..8829
                     /codon_start=1
                     /product="three tandem FLAG(R) epitope tags, followed by an
                     enterokinase cleavage site"
                     /label=3xFLAG
                     /translation="DYKDHDGDYKDHDIDYKDDDDK"
     misc_feature    8855..9440
                     /label=IRES2
                     /note="internal ribosome entry site (IRES) of the
                     encephalomyocarditis virus (EMCV)"
     primer_bind     complement(9021..9038)
                     /label=IRES reverse
                     /note="IRES internal ribosome entry site, reverse primer.
                     Also called pCDH-rev"
     primer_bind     9248..9267
                     /label=IRES-F
                     /note="IRES internal ribosome entry site, forward primer"
     CDS             9441..9839
                     /codon_start=1
                     /gene="Aspergillus terreus BSD"
                     /product="blasticidin S deaminase"
                     /label=BSD
                     /note="confers resistance to blasticidin"
                     /translation="MAKPLSQEESTLIERATATINSIPISEDYSVASAALSSDGRIFTG
                     VNVYHFTGGPCAELVVLGTAAAAAAGNLTCIVAIGNENRGILSPCGRCRQVLLDLHPGI
                     KAIVKDSDGQPTAVGIRELLPSGYVWEG"
     misc_feature    9853..576
                     /label=WPRE
                     /note="woodchuck hepatitis virus posttranscriptional
                     regulatory element"
ORIGIN
        1 attacaaaat ttgtgaaaga ttgactggta ttcttaacta tgttgctcct tttacgctat
       61 gtggatacgc tgctttaatg cctttgtatc atgctattgc ttcccgtatg gctttcattt
      121 tctcctcctt gtataaatcc tggttgctgt ctctttatga ggagttgtgg cccgttgtca
      181 ggcaacgtgg cgtggtgtgc actgtgtttg ctgacgcaac ccccactggt tggggcattg
      241 ccaccacctg tcagctcctt tccgggactt tcgctttccc cctccctatt gccacggcgg
      301 aactcatcgc cgcctgcctt gcccgctgct ggacaggggc tcggctgttg ggcactgaca
      361 attccgtggt gttgtcgggg aaatcatcgt cctttccttg gctgctcgcc tgtgttgcca
      421 cctggattct gcgcgggacg tccttctgct acgtcccttc ggccctcaat ccagcggacc
      481 ttccttcccg cggcctgctg ccggctctgc ggcctcttcc gcgtcttcgc cttcgccctc
      541 agacgagtcg gatctccctt tgggccgcct ccccgcctgg tacctttaag accaatgact
      601 tacaaggcag ctgtagatct tagccacttt ttaaaagaaa aggggggact ggaagggcta
      661 attcactccc aacgaagaca agatcacctg caggacaggc gcgccctgct ttttgcttgt
      721 actgggtctc tctggttaga ccagatctga gcctgggagc tctctggcta actagggaac
      781 ccactgctta agcctcaata aagcttgcct tgagtgcttc aagtagtgtg tgcccgtctg
      841 ttgtgtgact ctggtaacta gagatccctc agaccctttt agtcagtgtg gaaaatctct
      901 agcacccggg cgattaagga aagggctaga tcattcttga agacgaaagg gcctcgtgat
      961 acgcctattt ttataggtta atgtcatgat aataatggtt tcttagacgt caggtggcac
     1021 ttttcgggga aatgtgcgcg gaacccctat ttgtttattt ttctaaatac attcaaatat
     1081 gtatccgctc atgagacaat aaccctgata aatgcttcaa taatattgaa aaaggaagag
     1141 tatgagtatt caacatttcc gtgtcgccct tattcccttt tttgcggcat tttgccttcc
     1201 tgtttttgct cacccagaaa cgctggtgaa agtaaaagat gctgaagatc agttgggtgc
     1261 acgagtgggt tacatcgaac tggatctcaa cagcggtaag atccttgaga gttttcgccc
     1321 cgaagaacgt tttccaatga tgagcacttt taaagttctg ctatgtggcg cggtattatc
     1381 ccgtgttgac gccgggcaag agcaactcgg tcgccgcata cactattctc agaatgactt
     1441 ggttgagtac tcaccagtca cagaaaagca tcttacggat ggcatgacag taagagaatt
     1501 atgcagtgct gccataacca tgagtgataa cactgcggcc aacttacttc tgacaacgat
     1561 cggaggaccg aaggagctaa ccgctttttt gcacaacatg ggggatcatg taactcgcct
     1621 tgatcgttgg gaaccggagc tgaatgaagc cataccaaac gacgagcgtg acaccacgat
     1681 gcctgtagca atggcaacaa cgttgcgcaa actattaact ggcgaactac ttactctagc
     1741 ttcccggcaa caattaatag actggatgga ggcggataaa gttgcaggac cacttctgcg
     1801 ctcggccctt ccggctggct ggtttattgc tgataaatct ggagccggtg agcgtgggtc
     1861 tcgcggtatc attgcagcac tggggccaga tggtaagccc tcccgtatcg tagttatcta
     1921 cacgacgggg agtcaggcaa ctatggatga acgaaataga cagatcgctg agataggtgc
     1981 ctcactgatt aagcattggt aactgtcaga ccaagtttac tcatatatac tttagattga
     2041 tttaaaactt catttttaat ttaaaaggat ctaggtgaag atcctttttg ataatctcat
     2101 gaccaaaatc ccttaacgtg agttttcgtt ccactgagcg tcagaccccg tagaaaagat
     2161 caaaggatct tcttgagatc ctttttttct gcgcgtaatc tgctgcttgc aaacaaaaaa
     2221 accaccgcta ccagcggtgg tttgtttgcc ggatcaagag ctaccaactc tttttccgaa
     2281 ggtaactggc ttcagcagag cgcagatacc aaatactgtt cttctagtgt agccgtagtt
     2341 aggccaccac ttcaagaact ctgtagcacc gcctacatac ctcgctctgc taatcctgtt
     2401 accagtggct gctgccagtg gcgataagtc gtgtcttacc gggttggact caagacgata
     2461 gttaccggat aaggcgcagc ggtcgggctg aacggggggt tcgtgcacac agcccagctt
     2521 ggagcgaacg acctacaccg aactgagata cctacagcgt gagctatgag aaagcgccac
     2581 gcttcccgaa gggagaaagg cggacaggta tccggtaagc ggcagggtcg gaacaggaga
     2641 gcgcacgagg gagcttccag ggggaaacgc ctggtatctt tatagtcctg tcgggtttcg
     2701 ccacctctga cttgagcgtc gatttttgtg atgctcgtca ggggggcgga gcctatggaa
     2761 aaacgccagc aacgcggcct ttttacggtt cctggccttt tgctggcctt ttgctcacat
     2821 gttctttcct gcgttatccc ctgattctgt ggataaccgt attaccgcct ttgagtgagc
     2881 tgataccgct cgccgcagcc gaacgaccga gcgcagcgag tcagtgagcg aggaagcgga
     2941 agagcgccca atacgcaaac cgcctctccc cgcgcgttgg ccgattcatt aatgcagcaa
     3001 gctcatggct gactaatttt ttttatttat gcagaggccg aggccgcctc ggcctctgag
     3061 ctattccaga agtagtgagg aggctttttt ggaggcctag gcttttgcaa aaagctcccc
     3121 gtggcacgac aggtttcccg actggaaagc gggcagtgag cgcaacgcaa ttaatgtgag
     3181 ttagctcact cattaggcac cccaggcttt acactttatg cttccggctc gtatgttgtg
     3241 tggaattgtg agcggataac aatttcacac aggaaacagc tatgacatga ttacgaattt
     3301 cacaaataaa gcattttttt cactgcattc tagttgtggt ttgtccaaac tcatcaatgt
     3361 atcttatcat gtctggatca actggataac tcaagctaac caaaatcatc ccaaacttcc
     3421 caccccatac cctattacca ctgccaatta cctgtggttt catttactct aaacctgtga
     3481 ttcctctgaa ttattttcat tttaaagaaa ttgtatttgt taaatatgta ctacaaactt
     3541 agtagttgga agggctaatt cactcccaaa gaagacaaga tatccttgat ctgtggatct
     3601 accacacaca aggctacttc cctgattagc agaactacac accagggcca ggggtcagat
     3661 atccactgac ctttggatgg tgctacaagc tagtaccagt tgagccagat aaggtagaag
     3721 aggccaataa aggagagaac accagcttgt tacaccctgt gagcctgcat gggatggatg
     3781 acccggagag agaagtgtta gagtggaggt ttgacagccg cctagcattt catcacgtgg
     3841 cccgagagct gcatccggag tacttcaaga actgctgata tcgagcttgc tacaagggac
     3901 tttccgctgg ggactttcca gggaggcgtg gcctgggcgg gactggggag tggcgagccc
     3961 tcagatcctg catataagca gctgcttttt gcctgtactg ggtctctctg gttagaccag
     4021 atctgagcct gggagctctc tggctaacta gggaacccac tgcttaagcc tcaataaagc
     4081 ttgccttgag tgcttcaagt agtgtgtgcc cgtctgttgt gtgactctgg taactagaga
     4141 tccctcagac ccttttagtc agtgtggaaa atctctagca gtggcgcccg aacagggact
     4201 tgaaagcgaa agggaaacca gaggagctct ctcgacgcag gactcggctt gctgaagcgc
     4261 gcacggcaag aggcgagggg cggcgactgc agagtacgcc aaaaattttg actagcggag
     4321 gctagaagga gagagatggg tgcgagagcg tcagtattaa gcgggggaga attagatcgc
     4381 gatgggaaaa aattcggtta aggccagggg gaaagaaaaa atataaatta aaacatatag
     4441 tatgggcaag cagggagcta gaacgattcg cagttaatcc tggcctgtta gaaacatcag
     4501 aaggctgtag acaaatactg ggacagctac aaccatccct tcagacagga tcagaagaac
     4561 ttagatcatt atataataca gtagcaaccc tctattgtgt gcatcaaagg atagagataa
     4621 aagacaccaa ggaagcttta gacaagatag aggaagagca aaacaaaagt aagaccaccg
     4681 cacagcaagc ggccggccgc tgatcttcag acctggagga ggagatatga gggacaattg
     4741 gagaagtgaa ttatataaat ataaagtagt aaaaattgaa ccattaggag tagcacccac
     4801 caaggcaaag agaagagtgg tgcagagaga aaaaagagca gtgggaatag gagctttgtt
     4861 ccttgggttc ttgggagcag caggaagcac tatgggcgca gcgtcaatga cgctgacggt
     4921 acaggccaga caattattgt ctggtatagt gcagcagcag aacaatttgc tgagggctat
     4981 tgaggcgcaa cagcatctgt tgcaactcac agtctggggc atcaagcagc tccaggcaag
     5041 aatcctggct gtggaaagat acctaaagga tcaacagctc ctggggattt ggggttgctc
     5101 tggaaaactc atttgcacca ctgctgtgcc ttggaatgct agttggagta ataaatctct
     5161 ggaacagatt tggaatcaca cgacctggat ggagtgggac agagaaatta acaattacac
     5221 aagcttaata cactccttaa ttgaagaatc gcaaaaccag caagaaaaga atgaacaaga
     5281 attattggaa ttagataaat gggcaagttt gtggaattgg tttaacataa caaattggct
     5341 gtggtatata aaattattca taatgatagt aggaggcttg gtaggtttaa gaatagtttt
     5401 tgctgtactt tctatagtga atagagttag gcagggatat tcaccattat cgtttcagac
     5461 ccacctccca accccgaggg gacccgacag gcccgaagga atagaagaag aaggtggaga
     5521 gagagacaga gacagatcca ttcgattagt gaacggatct cgacggtatc gccgaattct
     5581 caacaatagg cagtattcat ccacaatttt aaaagaaaag gggggattgg ggggtacagt
     5641 gcaggggaaa gaatagtaga cataatagca acagacatac aaactaaaga attacaaaaa
     5701 caaattacaa aaattcaaaa ttttcgggtt tattactcgg acagcagaga tccagtttgg
     5761 actagtggag ttccgcgtta cataacttac gcaaaatggc ccgcctggct gaccgcccaa
     5821 cgacccccgc ccattgacgt caataatgac caatgttccc atagtaacgc caatagggac
     5881 tttccattga cgtcaatggg tggagtattt acgcaaaact gcccacttgg cagtacatca
     5941 agtgtatcat ttgccaacaa cgccccctat tgacgtcaat gacgcaaaat ggcccgcctg
     6001 gcattatgcc cagtacatga ccttatggga ctttcctact tggcagtaca tctacgtatt
     6061 agtcatcgct attaccatgg tgatgcggtt ttggcagtac atcaatgggc gtggatagcg
     6121 gtttgactca cggggatttc caagtctcca ccccattgac gtcaatggga gtttgttttg
     6181 gcaccaaaat caacgggact ttccaaaatg tcgtaacaac tccgccccat tgacgcaaat
     6241 gggcggtagg cgtgtacggt gggaggtcta tataagcaga gctcgtttag tgaaccgtca
     6301 gatcgcctgg agacgccatc cacgctgttt tgacctccat tcaagacacc ggcggcctta
     6361 attaatgatc agaccatggc cgctggccgc cccgtgcgtg ggcccgagct ggcgccccgg
     6421 aggctgctgc agttgctgct gctggtactg ctggggggcc cgggccgggg ggcggccttg
     6481 agcgggaacg tgaccgggcc tgggcctcac agcgccagcg ggagctcgag gagggacgtg
     6541 ccggtgacca gccctccgcc gccgctgctg agccactgcg gccgggccgc ccactgcgag
     6601 cctttgcgct acaacgtgtg cctgggctcg gcgctgccct acggagccac caccacgctg
     6661 ctggctgggg actcggactc gcaggaggaa gcgcacggca agctcgtgct ctggtccggc
     6721 ctccggaatg ccccccgctg ctgggcagtg atccagcccc tgctgtgtgc tgtctacatg
     6781 cccaagtgtg agaatgaccg agtggagttg cccagccgta ccctctgcca ggccacccga
     6841 ggcccctgtg ccattgtgga gcgggagcga gggtggcctg actttctgcg ttgcacaccg
     6901 gaccacttcc ctgaaggctg cccaaacgag gtacaaaaca tcaagttcaa cagctcaggc
     6961 caatgtgaag cacccttggt gcgaacagac aaccccaaga gctggtatga ggacgtggag
     7021 ggctgtggga ttcagtgtca gaacccgctg ttcaccgagg ccgagcacca ggacatgcac
     7081 agctacatcg cagccttcgg ggcggtcact ggtctctgca cgctcttcac actggccacc
     7141 tttgtggctg actggcggaa ctccaatcgc taccctgcgg ttattctctt ctatgtcaat
     7201 gcgtgtttct tcgtgggcag cattggctgg ctggcccagt tcatggatgg tgcccgccga
     7261 gagattgttt gccgagcaga tggcaccatg agatttgggg agcccacctc cagtgagacc
     7321 ctgtcctgtg tcatcatctt tgtcattgtg tactatgcct tgatggctgg agtagtctgg
     7381 ttcgtggtcc tcacctatgc ctggcacacc tccttcaaag ccctgggcac cacctaccag
     7441 cctctctcgg gcaagacatc ctatttccac ctgctcacgt ggtcactccc ctttgtcctc
     7501 acggtggcaa tcctggctgt ggctcaggta gatggagact ccgtgagtgg catctgtttt
     7561 gtaggctaca agaactatcg gtaccgtgct ggctttgtcc tggccccaat tggcctggtg
     7621 cttattgtgg gaggctactt cctcatcaga ggggtcatga ctctgttctc catcaagagc
     7681 aaccaccctg ggcttctgag tgagaaggca gccagcaaga tcaacgagac catgctggcc
     7741 ctgggcattt ttggcttcct ggcctttggc tttgtgctca tcaccttcag ctgccacttc
     7801 tatgacttct tcaaccaggc tgagtgggag cgtagcttcc gggactatgt gctatgccaa
     7861 gccaacgtga ccatcgggct gcctaccaag aagcccattc ctgactgtga gatcaagaat
     7921 cggcccagcc tcctggtgga gaagatcaat ctatttgcca tgtttggcac tggcattgcc
     7981 atgagcacct gggtctggac caaggccacc ctgctcatct ggaggcgcac ctggtgcagg
     8041 ttgactgggc acagtgatga tgagcccaag agaatcaaga agagcaagat gatcgccaag
     8101 gccttctcta agcggcgtga gctgctgcag aacccgggcc aggagctctc cttcagcatg
     8161 cacactgtct cccatgatgg acctgttgcg ggtttggctt ttgacctcaa tgaaccctca
     8221 gctgacgtct cctctgcctg ggctcagcat gtcaccaaga tggtggctcg gagaggagcc
     8281 atattgcccc aggatgtgtc cgttacccct gtggcaactc cagtgccacc agaagaacaa
     8341 gccaacatgt ggctggttga ggcagagatc tccccagagt tagagaagcg tttgggccgg
     8401 aagaaaaagc ggaggaagag gaagaaggag gtgtgcccct tgaggccagc ccctgagctt
     8461 caccactctg cccctgttcc tgccaccagt gcagttcctc ggctgcctca gctgcctcgg
     8521 cagaagtgcc tggtagctgc aaacgcctgg ggaacagggg agtcctgccg acagggagcc
     8581 tggactctag tctccaaccc cttctgccca gagcctagtc cccatcaaga tccatttctc
     8641 cctggtgcct cagccccccg ggtctgggct cagggccgcc tccaggggct gggatccatt
     8701 cattcccgca ctaacctaat ggaggctgag atcttggatg cagactcgga cttcgccacc
     8761 atggactaca aagaccatga cggtgattat aaagatcatg acatcgatta caaggatgac
     8821 gatgacaagg cggccgctta gtaagtaaga tccgcccctc tccctccccc cccctaacgt
     8881 tactggccga agccgcttgg aataaggccg gtgtgcgttt gtctatatgt tattttccac
     8941 catattgccg tcttttggca atgtgagggc ccggaaacct ggccctgtct tcttgacgag
     9001 cattcctagg ggtctttccc ctctcgccaa aggaatgcaa ggtctgttga atgtcgtgaa
     9061 ggaagcagtt cctctggaag cttcttgaag acaaacaacg tctgtagcga ccctttgcag
     9121 gcagcggaac cccccacctg gcgacaggtg cctctgcggc caaaagccac gtgtataaga
     9181 tacacctgca aaggcggcac aaccccagtg ccacgttgtg agttggatag ttgtggaaag
     9241 agtcaaatgg ctctcctcaa gcgtattcaa caaggggctg aaggatgccc agaaggtacc
     9301 ccattgtatg ggatctgatc tggggcctcg gtacacatgc tttacatgtg tttagtcgag
     9361 gttaaaaaaa cgtctaggcc ccccgaacca cggggacgtg gttttccttt gaaaaacacg
     9421 atgataatat ggccacaacc atggccaagc ctttgtctca agaagaatcc accctcattg
     9481 aaagagcaac ggctacaatc aacagcatcc ccatctctga agactacagc gtcgccagcg
     9541 cagctctctc tagcgacggc cgcatcttca ctggtgtcaa tgtatatcat tttactgggg
     9601 gaccttgtgc agaactcgtg gtgctgggca ctgctgctgc tgcggcagct ggcaacctga
     9661 cttgtatcgt cgcgatcgga aatgagaaca ggggcatctt gagcccctgc ggacggtgcc
     9721 gacaggtgct tctcgatctg catcctggga tcaaagccat agtgaaggac agtgatggac
     9781 agccgacggc agttgggatt cgtgaattgc tgccctctgg ttatgtgtgg gagggctaac
     9841 tcgagagatc ctaatcaacc tctgg
//
